>Addgene plasmid #14158 | pAG303GPD-ccdB-ECFP | depositor full sequence | sequence record 7821 | Author sequence
TCGCGCGTTTCGGTGATGACGGTGAAAACCTCTGACACATGCAGCTCCCGGAGACGGTCACAGCTTGTCT
GTAAGCGGATGCCGGGAGCAGACAAGCCCGTCAGGGCGCGTCAGCGGGTGTTGGCGGGTGTCGGGGCTGG
CTTAACTATGCGGCATCAGAGCAGATTGTACTGAGAGTGCACCATAATTCCGTTTTAAGAGCTTGGTGAG
CGCTAGGAGTCACTGCCAGGTATCGTTTGAACACGGCATTAGTCAGGGAAGTCATAACACAGTCCTTTCC
CGCAATTTTCTTTTTCTATTACTCTTGGCCTCCTCTAGTACACTCTATATTTTTTTATGCCTCGGTAATG
ATTTTCATTTTTTTTTTTCCACCTAGCGGATGACTCTTTTTTTTTCTTAGCGATTGGCATTATCACATAA
TGAATTATACATTATATAAAGTAATGTGATTTCTTCGAAGAATATACTAAAAAATGAGCAGGCAAGATAA
ACGAAGGCAAAGATGACAGAGCAGAAAGCCCTAGTAAAGCGTATTACAAATGAAACCAAGATTCAGATTG
CGATCTCTTTAAAGGGTGGTCCCCTAGCGATAGAGCACTCGATCTTCCCAGAAAAAGAGGCAGAAGCAGT
AGCAGAACAGGCCACACAATCGCAAGTGATTAACGTCCACACAGGTATAGGGTTTCTGGACCATATGATA
CATGCTCTGGCCAAGCATTCCGGCTGGTCGCTAATCGTTGAGTGCATTGGTGACTTACACATAGACGACC
ATCACACCACTGAAGACTGCGGGATTGCTCTCGGTCAAGCTTTTAAAGAGGCCCTACTGGCGCGTGGAGT
AAAAAGGTTTGGATCAGGATTTGCGCCTTTGGATGAGGCACTTTCCAGAGCGGTGGTAGATCTTTCGAAC
AGGCCGTACGCAGTTGTCGAACTTGGTTTGCAAAGGGAGAAAGTAGGAGATCTCTCTTGCGAGATGATCC
CGCATTTTCTTGAAAGCTTTGCAGAGGCTAGCAGAATTACCCTCCACGTTGATTGTCTGCGAGGCAAGAA
TGATCATCACCGTAGTGAGAGTGCGTTCAAGGCTCTTGCGGTTGCCATAAGAGAAGCCACCTCGCCCAAT
GGTACCAACGATGTTCCCTCCACCAAAGGTGTTCTTATGTAGTGACACCGATTATTTAAAGCTGCAGCAT
ACGATATATATACATGTGTATATATGTATACCTATGAATGTCAGTAAGTATGTATACGAACAGTATGATA
CTGAAGATGACAAGGTAATGCATCATTCTATACGTGTCATTCTGAACGAGGCGCGCTTTCCTTTTTTCTT
TTTGCTTTTTCTTTTTTTTTCTCTTGAACTCGACGGATCATATGCGGTGTGAAATACCGCACAGATGCGT
AAGGAGAAAATACCGCATCAGGAAATTGTAAACGTTAATATTTTGTTAAAATTCGCGTTAAATTTTTGTT
AAATCAGCTCATTTTTTAACCAATAGGCCGAAATCGGCAAAATCCCTTATAAATCAAAAGAATAGACCGA
GATAGGGT
[37 nt withheld, positions 1549-1585]
AAAGAACGTGGACTCCAACGTCAAAGG
[49 nt withheld, positions 1613-1661]
T
[91 nt withheld, positions 1663-1753]
G
[124 nt withheld, positions 1755-1878]
CGCGCCATTCGCCATTCAGGCTGCGCAACTGTTGGGAAGGGCGATCGGTGCGGGCCTCTTCGCTATTACG
CCAGCTGGCGAAGGGGGGATGTGCTGCAAGGCGATTAAGTTGGGTAACGCCAGGGTTTTCCCAGTCACGA
CGTTGTAAAACGACGGCCAGTGAATTGTAATACGACTCACTATAGGGCGAATTGGAGCTCTTCGAGTTTA
TCATTATCAATACTCGCCATTTCAAAGAATACGTAAATAATTAATAGTAGTGATTTTCCTAACTTTATTT
AGTCAAAAAATTAGCCTTTTAATTCTGCTGTAACCCGTACATGCCCAAAATAGGGGGCGGGTTACACAGA
ATATATAACACCGAAGGTGCCTGGGTGAACAGGTTTATTCCTGGCATCCACTAAATATAATGGAGCCCGC
TTTTTAAGCTGGCATCCAGAAAAAAAAAGAATCCCAGCACCAAAATATTGTTTTCTTCACCAACCATCAG
TTCATAGGTCCATTCTCTTAGCGCAACTACAGAGAACAGGGGCACAAACAGGCAAAAAACGGGCACAACC
TCAATGGAGTGATGCAACCTGCCTGGAGTAAATGATGACACAAGGCAATTGACCCACGCATGTATCTATC
TCATTTTCTTACACCTTCTATTACCTTCTGCTCTCTCTGATTTGGAAAAAGCTGAAAAAAAAGGTTGAAA
CCAGTTCCCTGAAATTATTCCCCTACTTGACTAATAAGTATATAAAGACGGTAGGTATTGATTGTAATTC
TGTAAATCTATTTCTTAAACTTCTTAAATTCTACTTTTATAGTTAGTCTTTTTTTTAGTTTTAAAACACC
AGAACTTAGTTTCGACGGATTCTAGAACTAGTGGATCCCCCATCACAAGTTTGTACAAAAAAGCTGAACG
AGAAACGTAAAATGATATAAATATCAATATATTAAATTAGATTTTGCATAAAAAACAGACTACATAATAC
TGTAAAACACAACATATCCAGTCACTATGGCGGCCGCATTAGGCACCCCAGGCTTTACACTTTATGCTTC
CGGCTCGTATAATGTGTGGATTTTGAGTTAGGATCCGTCGAGATTTTCAGGAGCTAAGGAAGCTAAAATG
GAGAAAAAAATCACTGGATATACCACCGTTGATATATCCCAATGGCATCGTAAAGAACATTTTGAGGCAT
TTCAGTCAGTTGCTCAATGTACCTATAACCAGACCGTTCAGCTGGATATTACGGCCTTTTTAAAGACCGT
AAAGAAAAATAAGCACAAGTTTTATCCGGCCTTTATTCACATTCTTGCCCGCCTGATGAATGCTCATCCG
GAATTCCGTATGGCAATGAAAGACGGTGAGCTGGTGATATGGGATAGTGTTCACCCTTGTTACACCGTTT
TCCATGAGCAAACTGAAACGTTTTCATCGCTCTGGAGTGAATACCACGACGATTTCCGGCAGTTTCTACA
CATATATTCGCAAGATGTGGCGTGTTACGGTGAAAACCTGGCCTATTTCCCTAAAGGGTTTATTGAGAAT
ATGTTTTTCGTCTCAGCCAATCCCTGGGTGAGTTTCACCAGTTTTGATTTAAACGTGGCCAATATGGACA
ACTTCTTCGCCCCCGTTTTCACCATGGGCAAATATTATACGCAAGGCGACAAGGTGCTGATGCCGCTGGC
GATTCAGGTTCATCATGCCGTCTGTGATGGCTTCCATGTCGGCAGAATGCTTAATGAATTACAACAGTAC
TGCGATGAGTGGCAGGGCGGGGCGTAAACGCCGCGTGGATCCGGCTTACTAAAAGCCAGATAACAGTATG
CGTATTTGCGCGCTGATTTTTGCGGTATAAGAATATATACTGATATGTATACCCGAAGTATGTCAAAAAG
AGGTATGCTATGAAGCAGCGTATTACAGTGACAGTTGACAGCGACAGCTATCAGTTGCTCAAGGCATATA
TGATGTCAATATCTCCGGTCTGGTAAGCACAACCATGCAGAATGAAGCCCGTCGTCTGCGTGCCGAACGC
TGGAAAGCGGAAAATCAGGAAGGGATGGCTGAGGTCGCCCGGTTTATTGAAATGAACGGCTCTTTTGCTG
ACGAGAACAGGGGCTGGTGAAATGCAGTTTAAGGTTTACACCTATAAAAGAGAGAGCCGTTATCGTCTGT
TTGTGGATGTACAGAGTGATATTATTGACACGCCCGGGCGACGGATGGTGATCCCCCTGGCCAGTGCACG
TCTGCTGTCAGATAAAGTCTCCCGTGAACTTTACCCGGTGGTGCATATCGGGGATGAAAGCTGGCGCATG
ATGACCACCGATATGGCCAGTGTGCCGGTCTCCGTTATCGGGGAAGAAGTGGCTGATCTCAGCCACCGCG
AAAATGACATCAAAAACGCCATTAACCTGATGTTCTGGGGAATATAAATGTCAGGCTCCCTTATACACAG
CCAGTCTGCAGGTCGACCATAGTGACTGGATATGTTGTGTTTTACAGTATTATGTAGTCTGTTTTTTATG
CAAAATCTAATTTAATATATTGATATTTATATCATTTTACGTTTCTCGTTCAGCTTTCTTGTACAAAGTG
GTGATGGGCTGCAGGAATTCGATATCAAGCTTAATGGTGAGCAAGGGCGAGGAGCTGTTCACCGGGGTGG
TGCCCATCCTGGTCGAGCTGGACGGCGACGTAAACGGCCACAAGTTCAGCGTGTCCGGCGAGGGCGAGGG
CGATGCCACCTACGGCAAGCTGACCCTGAAGTTCATCTGCACCACCGGCAAGCTGCCCGTGCCCTGGCCC
ACCCTCGTGACCACCCTGACCTGGGGCGTGCAGTGCTTCAGCCGCTACCCCGACCACATGAAGCAGCACG
ACTTCTTCAAGTCCGCCATGCCCGAAGGCTACGTCCAGGAGCGCACCATCTTCTTCAAGGACGACGGCAA
CTACAAGACCCGCGCCGAGGTGAAGTTCGAGGGCGACACCCTGGTGAACCGCATCGAGCTGAAGGGCATC
GACTTCAAGGAGGACGGCAACATCCTGGGGCACAAGCTGGAGTACAACTACATCAGCCACAACGTCTATA
TCACCGCCGACAAGCAGAAGAACGGCATCAAGGCCAACTTCAAGATCCGCCACAACATCGAGGACGGCAG
CGTGCAGCTCGCCGACCACTACCAGCAGAACACCCCCATCGGCGACGGCCCCGTGCTGCTGCCCGACAAC
CACTACCTGAGCACCCAGTCCGCCCTGAGCAAAGACCCCAACGAGAAGCGCGATCACATGGTCCTGCTGG
AGTTCGTGACCGCCGCCGGGATCACTCTCGGCATGGACGAGCTGTACAAGCTGTACAAGTAACTCGAGTC
ATGTAATTAGTTATGTCACGCTTACATTCACGCCCTCCCCCCACATCCGCTCTAACCGAAAAGGAAGGAG
TTAGACAACCTGAAGTCTAGGTCCCTATTTATTTTTTTATAGTTATGTTAGTATTAAGAACGTTATTTAT
ATTTCAAATTTTTCTTTTTTTTCTGTACAGACGCGTGTACGCATGTAACATTATACTGAAAACCTTGCTT
GAGAAGGTTTTGGGACGCTCGAAGGCTTTAATTTGCGGCCGGTACCCAGCTTTTGTTCCCTTTAGTGAGG
GTTAATTCCGAGCTTGGCGTAATCATGGTCATAGCTGTTTCCTGTGTGAAATTGTTATCCGCTCACAATT
CCACACAACATAGGAGCCGGAAGCATAAAGTGTAAAGCCTGGGGTGCCTAATGAGTGAGGTAACTCACAT
TAATTGCGTTGCGCTCACTGCCCGCTTTCCAGTCGGGAAACCTGTCGTGCCAGCTGCATTAATGAATCGG
CCAACGCGCGGGGAGAGGCGGTTTGCGTATTGGGCGCTCTTCCGCTTCCTCGCTCACTGACTCGCTGCGC
TCGGTCGTTCGGCTGCGGCGAGCGGTATCAGCTCACTCAAAGGCGGTAATACGGTTATCCACAGAATCAG
GGGATAACGCAGGAAAGAACATGTGAGCAAAAGGCCAGCAAAAGGCCAGGAACCGTAAAAAGGCCGCGTT
GCTGGCGTTTTTCCATAGGCTCGGCCCCCCTGACGAGCATCACAAAAATCGACGCTCAAGTCAGAGGTGG
CGAAACCCGACAGGACTATAAAGATACCAGGCGTTCCCCCCTGGAAGCTCCCTCGTGCGCTCTCCTGTTC
CGACCCTGCCGCTTACCGGATACCTGTCCGCCTTTCTCCCTTCGGGAAGCGTGGCGCTTTCTCAATGCTC
ACGCTGTAGGTATCTCAGTTCGGTGTAGGTCGTTCGCTCCAAGCTGGGCTGTGTGCACGAACCCCCCGTT
CAGCCCGACCGCTGCGCCTTATCCGGTAACTATCGTCTTGAGTCCAACCCGGTAAGACACGACTTATCGC
CACTGGCAGCAGCCACTGGTAACAGGATTAGCAGAGCGAGGTATGTAGGCGGTGCTACAGAGTTCTTGAA
GTGGTGGCCTAACTACGGCTACACTAGAAGGACAGTATTTGGTATCTGCGCTCTGCTGAAGCCAGTTACC
TTCGGAAAAAGAGTTGGTAGCTCTTGATCCGGCAAACAAACCACCGCTGGTAGCGGTGGTTTTTTTGTTT
GCAAGCAGCAGATTACGCGCAGAAAAAAAGGATCTCAAGAAGATCCTTTGATCTTTTCTACGGGGTCTGA
CGCTCAGTGGAACGAAAACTCACGTTAAGGGATTTTGGTCATGAGATTATCAAAAAGGATCTTCACCTAG
ATCCTTTTAAATTAAAAATGAAGTTTTAAATCAATCTAAAGTATATATGAGTAAACTTGGTCTGACAGTT
ACCAATGCTTAATCAGTGAGGCACCTATCTCAGCGATCTGTCTATTTCGTTCATCCATAGTTGCCTGACT
GCCCGTCGTGTAGATAACTACGATACGGGAGGGCTTACCATCTGGCCCCAGTGCTGCAATGATACCGCGA
GACCCACGCTCACCGGCTCCAGATTTATCAGCAATAAACCAGCCAGCCGGAAGGGCCGAGCGCAGAAGTG
GTCCTGCAACTTTATCCGCCTCCATCCAGTCTATTAATTGTTGCCGGGAAGCTAGAGTAAGTAGTTCGCC
AGTTAATAGTTTGCGCAACGTTGTTGCCATTGCTACAGGCATCGTGGTGTCACGCTCGTCGTTTGGTATG
GCTTCATTCAGCTCCGGTTCCCAACGATCAAGGCGAGTTACATGATCCCCCATGTTGTGAAAAAAAGCGG
TTAGCTCCTTCGGTCCTCCGATCGTTGTCAGAAGTAAGTTGGCCGCAGTGTTATCACTCATGGTTATGGC
AGCACTGCATAATTCTCTTACTGTCATGCCATCCGTAAGATGCTTTTCTGTGACTGGTGAGTACTCAACC
AAGTCATTCTGAGAATAGTGTATGCGGCGACCGAGTTGCTCTTGCCCGGCGTCAATACGGGATAATACCG
CGCCACATAGCAGAACTTTAAAAGTGCTCATCATTGGAAAACGTTCTTCGGGGCGAAAACTCTCAAGGAT
CTTACCGCTGTTGAGATCCAGTTCGATGTAACCCACTCGTGCACCCAACTGATCTTCAGCATCTTTTACT
TTCACCAGCGTTTCTGGGTGAGCAAAAACAGGAAGGCAAAATGCCGCAAAAAAGGGAATAAGGGCGACAC
GGAAATGTTGAATACTCATACTCTTCCTTTTTCAATATTATTGAAGCATTTATCAGGGTTATTGTCTCAT
GAGCGGATACATATTTGAATGTATTTAGAAAAATAAACAAATAGGGGTTCCGCGCACATTTCCCCGAAAA
GTGCCACCTGACGTCTTATTATCATGACATTAACCTATAAAAATAGGCGTATCACGAGGCCCTTTCGTC
Features (pLannotate 1.2.2; 30 found; start..end, strand, type, name):
    137..186     +  misc_feature   bom (fragment): basis of mobility region from pBR322
    191..265     -  CDS            MRM1 (fragment): MRM1_YEAST - Also known as PET56 From Saccharomyces cerevisiae (strain ATCC 204508 / S288c) (Baker's yeast).
    315..502     +  promoter       HIS3 promoter: S. cerevisiae HIS3
    503..1162    +  CDS            HIS3: imidazoleglycerol-phosphate dehydratase, required for histidine biosynthesis; S. cerevisiae HIS3; yeast auxotrophic marker
   1119..1412    +  CDS            YO201_YEAST (fragment): Protein uncertain: Swiss-Prot protein existence level 5. From Saccharomyces cerevisiae (strain ATCC 204508 / S288c) (Baker's yeast).
   1369..1422    +  misc_feature   bom (fragment): basis of mobility region from pBR322
   1423..1878    -  rep_origin     f1 ori (sequence partly withheld): f1 bacteriophage origin of replication; arrow indicates direction of (+) strand synthesis
   1886..2043    -  CDS            lacZα (fragment): LacZα fragment of β-galactosidase; lacZ fragment
   2046..2064    +  promoter       T7 promoter: promoter for bacteriophage T7 RNA polymerase
   2089..2733    +  promoter       GAP promoter: S. cerevisiae TDH3; promoter for glyceraldehyde-3-phosphate dehydrogenase
   2739..2759    +  misc_feature   MCS (fragment): pBluescript multiple cloning site
   2763..2887    +  protein_bind   attR1: mutant version of attR; recombination site for the Gateway® LR reaction LR Clonase™
   2912..2942    +  promoter       lac UV5 promoter: E. coli lac promoter with an "up" mutation
   2966..2995    +  promoter       cat promoter (fragment): promoter of the E. coli cat gene encoding chloramphenicol acetyltransferase
   2996..3655    +  CDS            CmR: chloramphenicol acetyltransferase; cat; confers resistance to chloramphenicol
   3837..3995    +  CDS            ccdA (fragment): CCDA_ECO57 - Also known as H, letA. Experimental evidence at protein level: Swiss-Prot protein existence level 1. Antitoxin component of a type II toxin-antitoxin (TA) system which inhibits the post-segregational killing (PSK) of plasmid-free cells, also referred to as a plasmid addiction system. Binds to and blocks the activity of CcdB; will also remove bound CcdB protein from the CcdB-GyrA complex by forming a CcdA-CcdB complex, a process termed rejuvenation. Functions as a transcriptional corepressor for the ccdAB operon, repression also requires CcdB (By similarity). From Escherichia coli
   4000..4302    +  CDS            ccdB: CCDB_ECOLI - Also known as G, letB, letD. Experimental evidence at protein level: Swiss-Prot protein existence level 1. Toxic component of a type II toxin-antitoxin (TA) system, functioning in plasmid maintainence. Responsible for the post- segregational killing (PSK) of plasmid-free cells, also referred to as a plasmid addiction system. Half-life of over 2 hours. Cell killing by CcdB is accompanied by filamentation, defects in chromosome and plasmid segregation, defects in cell division, formation of anucleate cells, decreased DNA synthesis and plasmid loss. Interferes with the activity of DN
   4346..4470    -  protein_bind   attR2: mutant version of attR; recombination site for the Gateway® LR reaction LR Clonase™
   4474..4501    +  misc_feature   MCS (fragment): pBluescript multiple cloning site
   4502..5218    +  CDS            ECFP: ECFP is a basic (constitutively fluorescent) cyan fluorescent protein published in 1996, derived from Aequorea victoria. It has low acid sensitivity.
   5237..5484    +  terminator     CYC1 terminator: S. cerevisiae CYC1; transcription terminator for CYC1
   5507..5525    -  promoter       T3 promoter: promoter for bacteriophage T3 RNA polymerase
   5570..5586    -  protein_bind   lac operator: The lac repressor binds to the lac operator to inhibit transcription in E. coli. This inhibition can be relieved by adding lactose or isopropyl-β-D-thiogalactopyranoside (IPTG). lac repressor encoded by lacI
   5594..5624    -  promoter       lac promoter: promoter for the E. coli lac operon
   5639..5660    -  protein_bind   CAP binding site: CAP binding activates transcription in the presence of cAMP. E. coli catabolite activator protein
   5673..5765    -  CDS            lacI (fragment): lac repressor; lacI; The lac repressor binds to the lac operator to inhibit transcription in E. coli. This inhibition can be relieved by adding lactose or isopropyl-β-D-thiogalactopyranoside (IPTG).
   5948..6536    -  rep_origin     ori: high-copy-number ColE1/pMB1/pBR322/pUC origin of replication
   6707..7567    -  CDS            AmpR: β-lactamase; bla; confers resistance to ampicillin, carbenicillin, and related antibiotics
   7568..7672    -  promoter       AmpR promoter: bla
   7757..35      +  CDS            rop (fragment) (across the origin): Rop protein, which maintains plasmids at low copy number; rop
