[The description below was written by a language model from this plasmid's Addgene catalogue record and pLannotate feature annotations shown in this document.]
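Description:
pAG303GPD-ccdB-ECFP is an empty Gateway destination vector for protein expression in Saccharomyces cerevisiae, built on the pRS303 backbone. It is an integrating plasmid: the feature table shows no yeast replication origin or centromere, so stable maintenance in yeast depends on insertion into the genome, with the HIS3 gene (under its own promoter) serving as the auxotrophic marker for selection in histidine-requiring strains. In E. coli it replicates from a high-copy ColE1/pUC-type origin and carries an ampicillin resistance gene. An f1 origin and remnants of the pBluescript-style lacZα/MCS region, flanked by T7 and T3 promoters, are also present.

The expression cassette is driven by the strong constitutive GPD (TDH3/GAP) promoter and ends with the CYC1 terminator. Between them sits the Gateway cassette, bounded by attR1 and attR2 and containing a chloramphenicol resistance gene and the ccdB toxin gene. Because CcdB poisons gyrase in ordinary E. coli, the unrecombined vector must be propagated in a ccdB-tolerant strain, and chloramphenicol selects for retention of the cassette. In an LR recombination reaction with an entry clone, the cassette is replaced by the gene of interest, so ccdB acts as a counterselection against non-recombinant plasmids in standard strains. ECFP lies immediately downstream of attR2, so an inserted open reading frame lacking a stop codon and kept in frame is expressed as a C-terminal cyan fluorescent fusion.

The vector belongs to a suite of yeast Gateway plasmids designed for high-throughput genetic analysis, and it suits constitutive expression of ECFP-tagged proteins from an integrated copy, for example to follow localization. The depositor notes that the supplied full sequence is a reference and may not match the physical plasmid exactly.
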