Addgene plasmid #14158: pAG303GPD-ccdB-ECFP
Purpose: (Empty Backbone)
Depositing lab: Susan Lindquist. Depositing organization: Whitehead Institute for Biomedical Research. Publication: A suite of Gateway cloning vectors for high-throughput genetic analysis in Saccharomyces cerevisiae. Alberti S, Gitler AD, Lindquist S. Yeast. 2007 Oct . 24(10):913-9. 10.1002/yea.1502 PubMed 17583893.
Backbone
  Vector backbone: pRS303
  Vector type: Yeast Expression ; Gateway Destination
  Selectable markers: HIS3
Growth in bacteria
  Bacterial resistance: Chloramphenicol and Ampicillin, 25 & 100 μg/mL
  Growth temperature: 37°C
  Growth strain: ccdB Survival
  Growth instructions: DB3.1, ccdB Survival
  Copy number: Unknown
Gene/Insert
  Gene/Insert name: None
  Tag / fusion protein: ECFP (C terminal on backbone)
  Cloning method: Gateway Cloning
  Sequencing primers: 5′ GPDPro_F
Terms and licenses: Academic/Nonprofit Terms; Industry Terms: Not Available to Industry
Depositor comments: Type of plasmid: integrating. This plasmid contains the Gateway technology from Invitrogen; Invitrogen requires purchasing of Gateway Clonase for carrying out the Gateway recombinational cloning reaction http://www.invitrogen.com Please note that the full plasmid sequence is provided as a reference only, and may not match the exact sequence of the plasmid.
How to cite: pAG303GPD-ccdB-ECFP was a gift from Susan Lindquist (Addgene plasmid # 14158 ; http://n2t.net/addgene:14158 ; RRID:Addgene_14158)
