>Addgene plasmid #14158 | pAG303GPD-ccdB-ECFP | addgene partial sequence | sequence record 20439 | 14158 with pRS_marker
TTTTAAGAGCTTGGTGAGCGCTAGGAGTCACTGCCAGGTATCGTTTGAACACGGCATTAGTCAGGGAAGT
CATAACACAGTCCTTTCCCGCAATTTTCTTTTTCTATTACTCTTGGCCTCCTCTAGTACACTCTATATTT
TTTTATGCCTCGGTAATGATTTTCATTTTTTTTTTTCCACCTAGCGGATGACTCTTTTTTTTTCTTAGCG
ATTGGCATTATCACATAATGAATTATACATTATATAAAGTAATGTGATTTCTTCGAAGAATATACTAAAA
AATGAGCAGGCAAGATAAACGAAGGCAAAGATGACAGAGCAGAAAGCCCTAGTAAAGCGTATTACAAATG
AAACCAAGATTCAGATTGCGATCTCTTTAAAGGGTGGTCCCCTAGCGATAGAGCACTCGATCTTCCCAGA
AAAAGAGGCAGAAGCAGTAGCAGAACAGGCCACACAATCGCAAGTGATTAACGTCCACACAGGTATAGGG
TTTCTGGACCATATGATACATGCTCTGGCCAAGCATTCCGGCTGGTCGCTAATCGTTGAGTGCATTGGTG
ACTTACACATAAACGACCATCACACCACTGAAGACTGCGGGATTGCTCTCGGTCAAGCTTTTTAAGAGGC
CCTAGGGGCCGTGCGTGGAGTAAA
