>Addgene plasmid #14158 | pAG303GPD-ccdB-ECFP | addgene partial sequence | sequence record 20440 | 14158 with GW5
TAAAGTGTAAAGCCTGGGGGTGGCCTAATGCGGCCGCCATAGTGACTGGATATGTTGTGTTTTACAGTAT
TATGTAGTCTGTTTTTTATGCAAAATCTAATTTAATATATTGATATTTATATCATTTTACGTTTCTCGTT
CAGCTTTTTTGTACAAACTTGTGATGGGGGATCCACTAGTTCTAGAATCCGTCGAAACTAAGTTCTGGTG
TTTTAAAACTAAAAAAAAGACTAACTATAAAAGTAGAATTTAAGAAGTTTAAGAAATAGATTTACAGAAT
TACAATCAATACCTACCGTCTTTATATACTTATTAGTCAAGTAGGGGAATAATTTCAGGGAACTGGTTTC
AACCTTTTTTTTCAGCTTTTTCCAAATCAGAGAGAGCAGAAGGTAATAGAAGGTGTAAGAAAATGAGATA
GATACATGCGTGGGTCAATTGCCTTGTGTCATCATTTACTCCAGGCAGGTTGCATCACTCCATTGAGGTT
GTGCCCGTTTTTTGCCTGTTTGTGCCCCTGTTCTCTGTAGTTGCGCTAAGAGAATGGACCTATGAACTGA
TGGTTGGTGAAGAAAACAATATTTTGGTGCTGGGATTCTTTTTTTTTCTGGATGCCAGCTTAAAAAGCGG
GCTCCATTATATTTAGTGGATGCCAGGA
