>Addgene plasmid #14158 | pAG303GPD-ccdB-ECFP | addgene partial sequence | sequence record 20441 | 14158 with GW3
CAGCCACCGCGAAAATGACATCAAAAACGCCATTAACCTGATGTTCTGGGGAATATAAATGTCAGGCTCC
CTTATACACAGCCAGTCTGCAGGTCGACCATAGTGACTGGATATGTTGTGTTTTACAGTATTATGTAGTC
TGTTTTTTATGCAAAATCTAATTTAATATATTGATATTTATATCATTTTACGTTTCTCGTTCAGCTTTCT
TGTACAAAGTGGTGATGGGCTGCAGGAATTCGATATCAAGCTTAATGGTGAGCAAGGGCGAGGAGCTGTT
CACCGGGGTGGTGCCCATCCTGGTCGAGCTGGACGGCGACGTAAACGGCCACAAGTTCAGCGTGTCCGGC
GAGGGCGAGGGCGATGCCACCTACGGCAAGCTGACCCTGAAGTTCATCTGCACCACCGGCAAGCTGCCCG
TGCCCTGGCCCACCCTCGTGACCACCCTGACCTGGGGCGTGCAGTGCTTCAGCCGCTACCCCGACCACAT
GAAGCAGCACGACTTCTTCAAGTCCGCCATGCCCGAAGGCTACGTCCAGGAGCGCACCATCTTCTTCAAG
GACGACGGCAACTACAAGACC
