>Addgene plasmid #14158 | pAG303GPD-ccdB-ECFP | addgene partial sequence | sequence record 128697 | pRS-marker 5'-cggcatcagagcagattgta-3'
TCCTTTCCCGCAATTTTCTTTTTCTATTACTCTTGGCCTCCTCTAGTACACTCTATATTTTTTTATGCCT
CGGTAATGATTTTCATTTTTTTTTTTCCACCTAGCGGATGACTCTTTTTTTTTCTTAGNGATTGGCATTA
TCACATAATGAATTATACGTTATATAAAGTAATGTGATTTCTTCNAAGAATANACTAAAAAATGAGCNGG
NAAGATAAACGAAGGCAAAGATGACAGAGCANAAAGCCCTAGTAAAGCGTATTACAANTGAAACCAAGAT
TCAGATTGCGATCTCTTTAAAGGGTGGTCCCCTAGCGATAGAGCACTCGATCTTCCCAGAAAAAGAGGCA
GAAGCAGTAGCAGAACAGGCCACACAATCGCAAGTGATTAACGTCCACACAGGTATAGGGTTTCTGGACC
ATATGATACATGCTCTGGCCAAGCATTCCGGCTGGTCGCTAATCGTTGAGTGCATTGGTGACTTACACAT
AGACGACCATCACACCACTGAAGACTGCGGGATTGCTCTCGGTCAAGCTTTTAAAGAGGCCCTAGGGGCC
GTGCGTGGAGTAAAAAGGTTTGGATCAGGATTTGCGCCTTTGGATGAGGCACTTTCCAGAGCGGTGGTAG
ATCTTTCGAACAGGCCGTACGCAGTTGTCGAACTTGGTTTGCAAAGGGAGAAAGTAGGAGATCTCTCTTG
CGAGATGATCCCGCATTTTCTTGAAAGCTTTGCAGAGGCTAGCAGAATTACCCTCCACGTTGATTGTCTG
CGAGGCAAGAATGATCATCACCGTAGTGAGAGTGCGTTCAAGGCTCTTGCGGTTGCCATAAGAGAAGCCA
CCTCGCCCAATGGTACCAACGATGTTCCCTCCACCAAAGG
