>Addgene plasmid #14158 | pAG303GPD-ccdB-ECFP | addgene partial sequence | sequence record 128698 | AmpSeq-F 5'-ctcatgagcggatacatatttgaa-3'
AATAGGGGTTCCGCGCACATTTCCCCGAAAAGTGCCACCTGACGTCTAAGAAACCATTATTATCATGACA
TTAACCTATAAAAATAGGCGTATCACGAGGCCCTTTCGTCTCGCGCGTTTCGGTGATGACGGTGAAAACC
TCTGACACATGCAGCTCCCGGAGACGGTCACAGCTTGTCTGTAAGCGGATGCCGGGAGCAGACAAGCCCG
TCAGGGCGCGTCAGCGGGTGTTGGCGGGTGTCGGGGCTGGCTTAACTATGCGGCATCAGAGCAGATTGTA
CTGAGAGTGCACCATAAATTCCCGTTTTAAGAGCTTGGTGAGCGCTAGGAGTCACTGCCAGGTATCGTTT
GAACACGGCATTAGTCAGGGAAGTCATAACACAGTCCTTTCCCGCAATTTTCTTTTTCTATTACTCTTGG
CCTCCTCTAGTACACTCTATATTTTTTTATGCCTCGGTAATGATTTTCATTTTTTTTTTTCCACCTAGCG
GATGACTCTTTTTTTTTCTTAGCGATTGGCATTATCACATAATGAATTATACATTATATAAAGTAATGTG
ATTTCTTCGAAGAATATACTAAAAAATGAGCAGGCAAGATAAACGAAGGCAAAGATGACAGAGCAGAAAG
CCCTAGTAAAGCGTATTACAAATGAAACCAAGATTCAGATTGCGATCTCTTTAAAGGGTGGTCCCCTAGC
GATAGAGCACTCGATCTTCCCAGAAAAAGAGGCAGAAGCAGTAGCAGAACAGGCCACACAATCGCAAGTG
ATTAACGTCCACACAGGTATAGGGTTTCTGGACCATATGATACATGCTCTGGCCAAGCATTCCGGCTGGT
CGCTAATCGTTGAGTGCATTGGTGACTTACACATAGACGACCATCACACCACTGAAGACTGCGGGATTGC
TCTCGGTCAAGCTTTTAAA
