>Addgene plasmid #14158 | pAG303GPD-ccdB-ECFP | addgene partial sequence | sequence record 128699 | GW-3 5'-GCATGATGACCACCGATATG-3'
AGTGGCTGATCTCAGCCACCGCGAAAATGACATCAAAAACGCCATTAACCTGATGTTCTGGGGAATATAA
ATGTCAGGCTCCCTTATACACAGCCAGTCTGCAGGTCGACCATAGTGACTGGATATGTTGTGTTTTACAG
TATTATGTAGTCTGTTTTTTATGCAAAATCTAATTTAATATATTGATATTTATATCATTTTACGTTTCTC
GTTCAGCTTTCTTGTACAAAGTGGTGATGGGCTGCAGGAATTCGATATCAAGCTTAATGGTGAGCAAGGG
CGAGGAGCTGTTCACCGGGGTGGTGCCCATCCTGGTCGAGCTGGACGGCGACGTAAACGGCCACAAGTTC
AGCGTGTCCGGCGAGGGCGAGGGCGATGCCACCTACGGCAAGCTGACCCTGAAGTTCATCTGCACCACCG
GCAAGCTGCCCGTGCCCTGGCCCACCCTCGTGACCACCCTGACCTGGGGCGTGCAGTGCTTCAGCCGCTA
CCCCGACCACATGAAGCAGCACGACTTCTTCAAGTCCGCCATGCCCGAAGGCTACGTCCAGGAGCGCACC
ATCTTCTTCAAGGACGACGGCAACTACAAGACCCGCGCCGAGGTGAAGTTCGAGGGCGACACCCTGGTGA
ACCGCATCGAGCTGAAGGGCATCGACTTCAAGGAGGACGGCAACATCCTGGGGCACAAGCTGGAGTACAA
CTACATCAGCCACAACGTCTATATCACCGCCGACAAGCAGAAGAACGGCATCAAGGCCAACTTCAAGATC
CGCCACAACATCGAGGACGGCAGCGTGCAGCTCGCCGACCACTACCAGCAGAACACCCCCATCGGCGACG
GCCCCGTGCTGCTGCCCGACAACCACTACCTGAGCACCCAGTCCGCCCTGAGCAAA
