>Addgene plasmid #14158 | pAG303GPD-ccdB-ECFP | addgene partial sequence | sequence record 128700 | GW-5 5'-AATCTCGCCGGATCCTAACT-3'
CCGGAAGCATAAAGTGTAAAGCCTGGGGTGCCTAATGCGGCCGCCATAGTGACTGGATATGTTGTGTTTT
ACAGTATTATGTAGTCTGTTTTTTATGCAAAATCTAATTTAATATATTGATATTTATATCATTTTACGTT
TCTCGTTCAGCTTTTTTGTACAAACTTGTGATGGGGGATCCACTAGTTCTAGAATCCGTCGAAACTAAGT
TCTGGTGTTTTAAAACTAAAAAAAAGACTAACTATAAAAGTAGAATTTAAGAAGTTTAAGAAATAGATTT
ACAGAATTACAATCAATACCTACCGTCTTTATATACTTATTAGTCAAGTAGGGGAATAATTTCAGGGAAC
TGGTTTCAACCTTTTTTTTCAGCTTTTTCCAAATCAGAGAGAGCAGAAGGTAATAGAAGGTGTAAGAAAA
TGAGATAGATACATGCGTGGGTCAATTGCCTTGTGTCATCATTTACTCCAGGCAGGTTGCATCACTCCAT
TGAGGTTGTGCCCGTTTTTTGCCTGTTTGTGCCCCTGTTCTCTGTAGTTGCGCTAAGAGAATGGACCTAT
GAACTGATGGTTGGTGAAGAAAACAATATTTTGGTGCTGGGATTCTTTTTTTTTCTGGATGCCAGCTTAA
AAAGCGGGCTCCATTATATTTAGTGGATGCCAGGAATAAACTGTTCACCCAGACACCTACGATGTTATAT
ATTCTGTGTAACCCGCCCCCTATTTTGGGCATGTACGGGTTACAGCAGAATTAAAAGGCTAATTTTTTGA
CTAAATAAAGTTAGGAAAATCACTACTATTAATTATTTACGTATTCTTTGAAATGGCGAGTATTGATAAT
GATAAACTGAGCTCCAATTCGCCCTATAGTGAGTCGTATTACAATTCACTGGCC
